Addgene plasmid #218967: pUSE-URA-Sec7-mGold
Purpose: Gene replacement plasmid to label S. cerevisiae Sec7 with mGold
Depositing lab: Benjamin Glick. Depositing organization: University of Chicago.
Backbone
  Vector backbone: pUSE-URA3
  Vector type: Gene replacement vector for yeast
  Selectable markers: URA3
Growth in bacteria
  Bacterial resistance: Ampicillin, 100 μg/mL
  Growth temperature: 37°C
  Growth strain: DH5alpha
  Copy number: Unknown
Gene/Insert
  Gene/Insert name: SEC7-mGold
  Species: S. cerevisiae (budding yeast)
  Entrez Gene: SEC7 (a.k.a. YDR170C)
  Tag / fusion protein: mGold
Terms and licenses: Academic/Nonprofit Terms; Industry Terms: Not Available to Industry
How to cite: pUSE-URA-Sec7-mGold was a gift from Benjamin Glick (Addgene plasmid # 218967 ; http://n2t.net/addgene:218967 ; RRID:Addgene_218967)
