[The description below was written by a language model from this plasmid's Addgene catalogue record and pLannotate feature annotations shown in this document.]
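Description:
pUSE-URA-Sec7-mGold is a yeast gene replacement vector built on the pUSE-URA3 backbone and designed to tag the endogenous SEC7 gene of Saccharomyces cerevisiae with the yellow fluorescent protein mGold. It is propagated in E. coli through a high-copy ColE1/pUC-type origin and selected with ampicillin via the β-lactamase gene and its own promoter. Remnants of pUC/pBR322-derived sequence are also annotated (lacZα, lac promoter/operator, CAP site, and lacI, bom and rop fragments). No yeast replication origin or centromere appears in the feature table, consistent with a plasmid that must integrate into the genome to be maintained. Selection in yeast relies on URA3 under its native promoter, which complements uracil auxotrophy and can be counterselected with 5-fluoroorotic acid.

The payload comprises a fragment of the SEC7 coding sequence, about 580 bp, followed shortly by the full mGold coding sequence, a photostable mVenus derivative annotated as mammalian codon-optimized. The short gap and shared orientation suggest a C-terminal fusion, though the record does not state the tag position. Further downstream lies roughly 1.5 kb of unannotated sequence and then a match to the predicted yeast protein YD169, whose name suggests a locus adjacent to SEC7 (YDR170C); this region may serve as downstream homology for targeting, but the record does not say so. No separate promoter for the fusion is annotated, so expression presumably depends on the chromosomal SEC7 promoter after integration. Sec7 is annotated as functioning in vesicle budding and traffic between Golgi compartments, so the construct is suited to labeling this protein at its native locus for fluorescence microscopy.
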