Features (pLannotate 1.2.2; 15 found; start..end, strand, type, name):
    137..236     +  misc_feature   bom (fragment): basis of mobility region from pBR322
    242..399     -  CDS            lacZα (fragment): LacZα fragment of β-galactosidase; lacZ fragment
    397..978     +  CDS            SEC7 (fragment): SEC7_YEAST - Experimental evidence at protein level: Swiss-Prot protein existence level 1. May play a role in vesicular budding and traffic between compartments of the Golgi apparatus. From Saccharomyces cerevisiae (strain ATCC 204508 / S288c) (Baker's yeast).
    994..1713    +  CDS            mGold: photostable derivative of mVenus (Lee et al., 2020) mammalian codon-optimized
   3191..3355    +  CDS            YD169_YEAST: Protein predicted: Swiss-Prot protein existence level 4. From Saccharomyces cerevisiae (strain ATCC 204508 / S288c) (Baker's yeast).
   3468..3484    -  protein_bind   lac operator: The lac repressor binds to the lac operator to inhibit transcription in E. coli. This inhibition can be relieved by adding lactose or isopropyl-β-D-thiogalactopyranoside (IPTG). lac repressor encoded by lacI
   3492..3522    -  promoter       lac promoter: promoter for the E. coli lac operon
   3537..3558    -  protein_bind   CAP binding site: CAP binding activates transcription in the presence of cAMP. E. coli catabolite activator protein
   3571..3663    -  CDS            lacI (fragment): lac repressor; lacI; The lac repressor binds to the lac operator to inhibit transcription in E. coli. This inhibition can be relieved by adding lactose or isopropyl-β-D-thiogalactopyranoside (IPTG).
   3846..4434    -  rep_origin     ori: high-copy-number ColE1/pMB1/pBR322/pUC origin of replication
   4605..5465    -  CDS            AmpR: β-lactamase; bla; confers resistance to ampicillin, carbenicillin, and related antibiotics
   5466..5570    -  promoter       AmpR promoter: bla
   5699..6500    -  CDS            URA3 (fragment): orotidine-5'-phosphate decarboxylase, required for uracil biosynthesis; S. cerevisiae URA3; yeast auxotrophic marker, counterselectable with 5-fluoroorotic acid (5-FOA)
   6501..6716    -  promoter       URA3 promoter: S. cerevisiae URA3
   6786..35      +  CDS            rop (fragment) (across the origin): Rop protein, which maintains plasmids at low copy number; rop
>Addgene plasmid #218967 | pUSE-URA-Sec7-mGold | addgene full sequence | sequence record 446219 | Addgene NGS Result
TCGCGCGTTTCGGTGATGACGGTGAAAACCTCTGACACATGCAGCTCCCGGAGACGGTCACAGCTTGTCT
GTAAGCGGATGCCGGGAGCAGACAAGCCCGTCAGGGCGCGTCAGCGGGTGTTGGCGGGTGTCGGGGCTGG
CTTAACTATGCGGCATCAGAGCAGATTGTACTGAGAGTGCACCATATGCGGTGTGAAATACCGCACAGAT
GCGTAAGGAGAAAATACCGCATCAGGCGCCATTCGCCATTCAGGCTGCGCAACTGTTGGGAAGGGCGATC
GGTGCGGGCCTCTTCGCTATTACGCCAGCTGGCGAAAGGGGGATGTGCTGCAAGGCGATTAAGTTGGGTA
ACGCCAGGGTTTTCCCAGTCACGACGTTGTAAAACGACGGCCAGTGAATTCTATTGTTGTCAAATGTGTT
TTACAGCTTTTGATGATAGAGCTGCTCAACGAATTATTCGAGAACGAAGATTTTGCCCACTGTATCCCTT
ACAAGGAAGCCATTAGAATTACAAGATTGTTGGAGAAATCGTACGAATTTTCTCGTGACTTTAATGAAGA
TTATGGGTTAAGAACAAGACTAGTAGAGGCTCGTGTAGTTGATAAAATACCAAACCTGTTGAAACAAGAA
ACGAGTGCTGCTGCAGTTCTCCTTGACATTATGTTTCAGTTGTATCTGAACGATGATGAGAAGAAGGCTG
ATTTAATAACTCGTCTGATCACCATTTGCATCCAGGTCGTAGAGGGTTATGTTTCTTTGGATGATAGAAC
CATGGAACGTAGTATCAATGCCTGGCGTTCAGTGATAGTTGAAATATTACAAGGTTACTACGAATTTGAT
GATGAAGACTTTAGACTATACTGTCCTGCTATGTATGCTCTGGTGATTCAAATATTAGATAAGAGCGTTC
CAACGGAGTTGAGACATGCTATAAAACAATTTCTAAGCAGAGTTGGTGAATTATACCTTTCTACGGATCC
ACTAGTCGCCACCATGGTGAGCAAGGGCGAGGAGCTGTTCACCGGGGTGGTGCCCATCCTGGTCGAGCTG
GACGGCGACGTAAACGGCCACAAGTTCAGCGTGTCCGGCGAGGGCGAGGGCGATGCCACCTACGGCAAGC
TGACCCTGAAGTTCATCTGCACCACCGGCAAGCTGCCCGTGCCCTGGCCCACCCTCGTGACCAGCCTGGG
CTACGGCCTGCAGTGCTTCGCCCGCTACCCCGACCACATGAAGCAGCACGACTTCTTCAAGTCCGCCATG
CCCGAAGGCTACGTCCAGGAGCGCACCATCTTCTTCAAGGACGACGGCAACTACAAGACCCGCGCCGAGG
TGAAGTTCGAGGGCGACACCCTGGTGAACCGCATCGAGCTGAAGGGCATCGACTTCAAGGAGGACGGCAA
CATCCTGGGGCACAAGCTGGAGTACAACTACAACAGCCACAACGTCTATATCACCGCCGACAAGCAGAAG
AACGGCATCAAGGCCAACTTCAAGATCCGCCACAACATCGAGGACGGCGGCGTGCAGCTCGCCGACCACT
ACCAGCAGAACACCCCCATCGGCGACGGCCCCGTGCTGCTGCCCGACAACCACTACCTGAGCTACCAGTC
CAAGCTGAGCAAAGACCCCAACGAGAAGCGCGATCACATGGTCCTGCTGGAGTTCGTGACCGCCGCCGGG
ATCACTCTCGGCATGGACGAGCTGTACAAGTAAAGCGGCCGGGCTTTGTTGAATGGTCCAGCAGATTAAA
ATATGCTTAGTTGTAGAACACAGAAAAAATGAGAAGGTTGATATACTTTTACTCATATTTACCCTGATTT
AATGGCGGTGATCCTTTTTAGATTCGTTTAATTCATAAACAAGGTACATCATATAGCAATAACAAATATG
TAAACTATGTAGAAAGACTTATCAAGTTTAGCCATCTTGGTCCTCATTCATGGGCATTTTATACTAACTT
CATTTTTGCCGAAATAAGAAAGGATGTAATCTTAACCTAAAATATGTAAGCAATTAAGGGTGCACGTAGT
TACTTGCGAACAAATAGGAAAAGAAAGAAACAAGCACGGATACTGAATGACTGAGTGTATTACTACACGA
TTTATCTCAACGAATTTAAGTGTGGAGGACGATCGGCTGCACGTAGGAGTCAACGTTTTTTTACTGTGTT
CATCACAAAACCATTAAGCTGAGTCATCCATATTGCAAACAATAAGGTAGCACCGCTTCCATCAAAACAC
TAGAACATACCGATGTTTTCACGGATTTATTGGAAACAAATAGCAGATGAGGGCGTTTTTACTTGTAATG
AAGGCGAATGAGAAGGCAAGGCTTACAGGCTTGTTGTTTATGCCAAGCATCAATACTCGCTATGGACGAG
CGCCATCAGCGATAACAACAAAGTTTGCAAGTGCTTGCTTGGATATAAAAGGCTTGACGCTTAAGATAAA
TAGGGCCATACTTGCTTGCTTTTACTATTTTTGTTCCTCATAAGCCTGATTGACTACGCTATTATAAACC
CCTACATTATCCTATAATCAACTTCACTTGTGTAACGTTGAATGAGTTCAACTGAGTAATACTCGGTCGG
AAATATACGCTCCATCTGGCAGGAAACATAGGCTGCATTTATATCTTGCACAATTATGCCCTTCGTAGGT
GTATGTTTTCATGTTTTCCATTATGTCAATGTAGATGTATCTTTGGACAGGCAACTTTTGGATCAATAAA
GCACAATTTTTGAGCAATTTGAGATATCCAGTATTTGTACGGGAGTCCCAAGATTGTTTAGCCTAAAAGG
TTGAGGACTTGGATTATTCTTCCATCAAGCGCCTCCACCCCTCGCATCCTATTTCTTTTGAAGCATAGGG
GACGAGACTGTCTGTAATTTATGGCGAAGTATGACAAGAAAGATTCAAACTTTGTTTTACGTATGCCCCA
ATAAATTCTATGGTAGCACTACTAGAGACGTATTTTGGTTTTGTAATAATTTTCAAACTGCTCGCTATGA
TTTGTTACAAGAAACAAACAAAAGACACGACCATAGGGTTCATGTTGGTGGTTGCGAAGCCACATCTTTA
AAACATTACTGCAAATTCAGCAGGAGTGAGTAGCAAAATCGACAAAAACTAGAGTACGCAACATTCCCGG
TCGTAAATTTCTTATCGTGGCGCCAGAACATTCCCGTCCAATGATGAGAATGTCTCTAAAACAAATGCAG
TCACAGAGATTTTCTGCGACTTCTCGAGTGAGAATGTTGCTTATTGGTGCTAGTGGCTTGAGATCTTCGT
CAAGCAAATTGGAATGCCCCCAGATTCTCAAACAAGCACGGCAGAAACTGAAATACGGCCAAAATTATGA
ACCCTTTTGTGGGATCTTTGTAGAAATAGGACCTCAGGATAGTATGATGAAGAATGTTGGCATGCAAGCT
TGGCGTAATCATGGTCATAGCTGTTTCCTGTGTGAAATTGTTATCCGCTCACAATTCCACACAACATACG
AGCCGGAAGCATAAAGTGTAAAGCCTGGGGTGCCTAATGAGTGAGCTAACTCACATTAATTGCGTTGCGC
TCACTGCCCGCTTTCCAGTCGGGAAACCTGTCGTGCCAGCTGCATTAATGAATCGGCCAACGCGCGGGGA
GAGGCGGTTTGCGTATTGGGCGCTCTTCCGCTTCCTCGCTCACTGACTCGCTGCGCTCGGTCGTTCGGCT
GCGGCGAGCGGTATCAGCTCACTCAAAGGCGGTAATACGGTTATCCACAGAATCAGGGGATAACGCAGGA
AAGAACATGTGAGCAAAAGGCCAGCAAAAGGCCAGGAACCGTAAAAAGGCCGCGTTGCTGGCGTTTTTCC
ATAGGCTCCGCCCCCCTGACGAGCATCACAAAAATCGACGCTCAAGTCAGAGGTGGCGAAACCCGACAGG
ACTATAAAGATACCAGGCGTTTCCCCCTGGAAGCTCCCTCGTGCGCTCTCCTGTTCCGACCCTGCCGCTT
ACCGGATACCTGTCCGCCTTTCTCCCTTCGGGAAGCGTGGCGCTTTCTCATAGCTCACGCTGTAGGTATC
TCAGTTCGGTGTAGGTCGTTCGCTCCAAGCTGGGCTGTGTGCACGAACCCCCCGTTCAGCCCGACCGCTG
CGCCTTATCCGGTAACTATCGTCTTGAGTCCAACCCGGTAAGACACGACTTATCGCCACTGGCAGCAGCC
ACTGGTAACAGGATTAGCAGAGCGAGGTATGTAGGCGGTGCTACAGAGTTCTTGAAGTGGTGGCCTAACT
ACGGCTACACTAGAAGAACAGTATTTGGTATCTGCGCTCTGCTGAAGCCAGTTACCTTCGGAAAAAGAGT
TGGTAGCTCTTGATCCGGCAAACAAACCACCGCTGGTAGCGGTGGTTTTTTTGTTTGCAAGCAGCAGATT
ACGCGCAGAAAAAAAGGATCTCAAGAAGATCCTTTGATCTTTTCTACGGGGTCTGACGCTCAGTGGAACG
AAAACTCACGTTAAGGGATTTTGGTCATGAGATTATCAAAAAGGATCTTCACCTAGATCCTTTTAAATTA
AAAATGAAGTTTTAAATCAATCTAAAGTATATATGAGTAAACTTGGTCTGACAGTTACCAATGCTTAATC
AGTGAGGCACCTATCTCAGCGATCTGTCTATTTCGTTCATCCATAGTTGCCTGACTCCCCGTCGTGTAGA
TAACTACGATACGGGAGGGCTTACCATCTGGCCCCAGTGCTGCAATGATACCGCGAGACCCACGCTCACC
GGCTCCAGATTTATCAGCAATAAACCAGCCAGCCGGAAGGGCCGAGCGCAGAAGTGGTCCTGCAACTTTA
TCCGCCTCCATCCAGTCTATTAATTGTTGCCGGGAAGCTAGAGTAAGTAGTTCGCCAGTTAATAGTTTGC
GCAACGTTGTTGCCATTGCTACAGGCATCGTGGTGTCACGCTCGTCGTTTGGTATGGCTTCATTCAGCTC
CGGTTCCCAACGATCAAGGCGAGTTACATGATCCCCCATGTTGTGCAAAAAAGCGGTTAGCTCCTTCGGT
CCTCCGATCGTTGTCAGAAGTAAGTTGGCCGCAGTGTTATCACTCATGGTTATGGCAGCACTGCATAATT
CTCTTACTGTCATGCCATCCGTAAGATGCTTTTCTGTGACTGGTGAGTACTCAACCAAGTCATTCTGAGA
ATAGTGTATGCGGCGACCGAGTTGCTCTTGCCCGGCGTCAATACGGGATAATACCGCGCCACATAGCAGA
ACTTTAAAAGTGCTCATCATTGGAAAACGTTCTTCGGGGCGAAAACTCTCAAGGATCTTACCGCTGTTGA
GATCCAGTTCGATGTAACCCACTCGTGCACCCAACTGATCTTCAGCATCTTTTACTTTCACCAGCGTTTC
TGGGTGAGCAAAAACAGGAAGGCAAAATGCCGCAAAAAAGGGAATAAGGGCGACACGGAAATGTTGAATA
CTCATACTCTTCCTTTTTCAATATTATTGAAGCATTTATCAGGGTTATTGTCTCATGAGCGGATACATAT
TTGAATGTATTTAGAAAAATAAACAAATAGGGGTTCCGCGCACATTTCCCCGAAAAGTGCCACCTAGCTT
TTTCTTTCCAATTTTTTTTTTTTCGTCATTATAAAAATCATTACGACCGAGATTCCCGGGTAATAACTGA
TATAATTAAATTGAAGCTCTAATTTGTGAGTTTAGCTGGCCGCATCTTCTCAAATATGCTTCCCAGCCTG
CTTTTCTGTAACGTTCACCCTCTACCTTAGCATCCCTTCCCTTTGCAAATAGTCCTCTTCCAACAATAAT
AATGTCAGATCCTGTAGAGACCACATCATCCACGGTTCTATACTGTTGACCCAATGCGTCTCCCTTGTCA
TCTAAACCCACACCGGGTGTCATAATCAACCAATCGTAACCTTCATCTCTTCCACCCATGTCTCTTTGAG
CAATAAAGCCGATAACAAAATCTTTGTCGCTCTTCGCAATGTCAACAGTACCCTTAGTATATTCTCCAGT
AGATAGGGAGCCCTTGCATGACAATTCTGCTAACATCAAAAGGCCTCTAGGTTCCTTTGTTACTTCTTCT
GCCGCCTGCTTCAAACCGCTAACAATACCTGGGCCCACCACACCGTGTGCATTCGTAATGTCTGCCCATT
CTGCTATTCTGTATACACCCGCAGAGTACTGCAATTTGACTGTATTACCAATGTCAGCAAATTTTCTGTC
TTCGAAGAGTAAAAAATTGTACTTGGCGGATAATGCCTTTAGCGGCTTAACTGTGCCCTCCATGGAAAAA
TCAGTCAAGATATCCACATGTGTTTTTAGTAAACAAATTTTGGGACCTAATGCTTCAACTAACTCCAGTA
ATTCCTTGGTGGTACGAACATCCAATGAAGCACACAAGTTTGTTTGCTTTTCGTGCATGATATTAAATAG
CTTGGCAGCAACAGGACTAGGATGAGTAGCAGCACGTTCCTTATATGTAGCTTTCGACATGATTTATCTT
CGTTTCCTGCAGGTTTTTGTTCTGTGCAGTTGGGTTAAGAATACTGGGCAATTTCATGTTTCTTCAACAC
TACATATGCGTATATATACCAATCTAAGTCTGTGCTCCTTCCTTCGTTCTTCCTTCTGTTCGGAGATTAC
CGAATCAAAAAAATTTCAAGGAAACCGAAATCAAAAAAAAGAATAAAAAAAAAATGATGAATTGAAAAGC
TCTAAGAAACCATTATTATCATGACATTAACCTATAAAAATAGGCGTATCACGAGGCCCTTTCGTC
